>Addgene plasmid #173149 | pDONR221-kcnj19b | addgene full sequence | sequence record 343325 | Addgene NGS Result
CTTTCCTGCGTTATCCCCTGATTCTGTGGATAACCGTATTACCGCCTTTGAGTGAGCTGATACCGCTCGC
CGCAGCCGAACGACCGAGCGCAGCGAGTCAGTGAGCGAGGAAGCGGAAGAGCGCCCAATACGCAAACCGC
CTCTCCCCGCGCGTTGGCCGATTCATTAATGCAGCTGGCACGACAGGTTTCCCGACTGGAAAGCGGGCAG
TGAGCGCAACGCAATTAATACGCGTACCGCTAGCCAGGAAGAGTTTGTAGAAACGCAAAAAGGCCATCCG
TCAGGATGGCCTTCTGCTTAGTTTGATGCCTGGCAGTTTATGGCGGGCGTCCTGCCCGCCACCCTCCGGG
CCGTTGCTTCACAACGTTCAAATCCGCTCCCGGCGGATTTGTCCTACTCAGGAGAGCGTTCACCGACAAA
CAACAGATAAAACGAAAGGCCCAGTCTTCCGACTGAGCCTTTCGTTTTATTTGATGCCTGGCAGTTCCCT
ACTCTCGCGTTAACGCTAGCATGGATGTTTTCCCAGTCACGACGTTGTAAAACGACGGCCAGTCTTAAGC
TCGGGCCCCAAATAATGATTTTATTTTGACTGATAGTGACCTGTTCGTTGCAACAAATTGATGAGCAATG
CTTTTTTATAATGCCAACTTTGTACAAAAAAGCAGGCTTCACCATGTCCGCGATCCGCAGAAAATTTGGC
GAAGACTATCAGGTGGTGAACACCAACCGGGCCATGTCCTTTTCTGCCCCTGCTAAAAGGAAGCGTCAGC
GGTTTGTGGAGAAAAACGGGCGCTGCAATGTCCAGCACGGTAACCTTGGTGGGGAGACCAGCAGGTACAT
CTCTGACCTTTTCACCACGCTCGTCGACCTTAAGTGGCGCTGGAACCTGCTAATTTTCCTTTTAACGTAC
ACGGTCGCGTGGCTCATCATGGCATCGATGTGGTGGATCATCGCGTACATCCGCGGAGACCTCGGCCACG
GCCACGACGACTCGTACACGCCGTGCGTCGCCAACGTTTACAACTTTCCATCAGCTTTTCTCTTCTTCAT
TGAGACTGAGGCGACTATAGGCTACGGGTACCGATATATAACAGAGAAGTGCCCGGAGGGCATCATACTT
TTCCTTTTTCAGTCGCTGTTGGGCTCCATCGTGGACGCGTTTCTCATCGGCTGTATGTTTATTAAGATGT
CTCAGCCCAAGAAACGCGCAGAGACCCTCATGTTCAGCCAGGACGCAGTCATCTCACAACGGGACGGGAA
GCTCTGCCTCATGTTTAGAGTCGGAAATCTCAGGAATAGCCACATGGTGTCGGCGCAAATCAGGTGCAAG
CTCATCAAGTCTCGTCAAACCCCAGAGGGAGAGTTTCTACCATTGGATCAGCGGGAATTGGATGTTGGAT
TTGGAACTGGTGCTGACCAACTTTTCCTCGTCTCACCCCTCACAATATGTCACGAGATCAATTCCAATAG
CCCCTTTTTTGACCTGTCCCAGCGCTCCCTTATGAACGAACAGTTTGAGATCGTCGTCATCCTGGAAGGA
ATCGTGGAAACTACAGGCATGACGTGTCAAGCTCGAACCTCTTATACAGAGGATGAAGTGCTGTGGGGTC
ACCGCTTTCTACCAGTCATGTCGCTAGAGGAAGGATTCTTCAGAGTCGACTACTCACAGTTCCACAACAC
ATTTGAGGTGCCCACTCCTCCATACAGTGTGAAGGAACAAGATGAAAAGTCCTCCCTGCCCTCCCCTGGT
CCTGTTCTCTCCCCTACATTGATTGAAGGTCGTCGCAGAGAGCGCATCTTTTCTTTAGATGGGGTTCCTC
ATTCTGATGAGCCTGGAAGTAAATTACCCAGCAAACTCCAGCGTATGTGCTCTAAGAATGGAAAAGAGGT
CCTCAAAACTGGAAGTCCTCAGCCAACAGAAAAGGCCAGCAGCACAGGTGATCTGCCTCTCAGGGTACAG
CGGCTTGGTTCCCTGGTGGGTCACGGAGAGACAGAAAATCACCTGCGTCTCAAACCTCTTAAGATGGGTT
CAGAGACTCACACCCAGTCAGCAGGAGAACTGGAGCATCGCAGAAAGCTCTCAGCGCCTGCTCCAGTACC
TGGCCCAAGTCTCAACCTATTGCCTGGTTCTAGTAGCCGACCAGAGGACAATCTCCCTGCTAAATTGCGC
AGAATGAACGCAGACCACTGAGACCCAGCTTTCTTGTACAAAGTTGGCATTATAAGAAAGCATTGCTTAT
CAATTTGTTGCAACGAACAGGTCACTATCAGTCAAAATAAAATCATTATTTGCCATCCAGCTGATATCCC
CTATAGTGAGTCGTATTACATGGTCATAGCTGTTTCCTGGCAGCTCTGGCCCGTGTCTCAAAATCTCTGA
TGTTACATTGCACAAGATAAAAATATATCATCATGAACAATAAAACTGTCTGCTTACATAAACAGTAATA
CAAGGGGTGTTATGAGCCATATTCAACGGGAAACGTCGAGGCCGCGATTAAATTCCAACATGGATGCTGA
TTTATATGGGTATAAATGGGCTCGCGATAATGTCGGGCAATCAGGTGCGACAATCTATCGCTTGTATGGG
AAGCCCGATGCGCCAGAGTTGTTTCTGAAACATGGCAAAGGTAGCGTTGCCAATGATGTTACAGATGAGA
TGGTCAGACTAAACTGGCTGACGGAATTTATGCCTCTTCCGACCATCAAGCATTTTATCCGTACTCCTGA
TGATGCATGGTTACTCACCACTGCGATCCCCGGAAAAACAGCATTCCAGGTATTAGAAGAATATCCTGAT
TCAGGTGAAAATATTGTTGATGCGCTGGCAGTGTTCCTGCGCCGGTTGCATTCGATTCCTGTTTGTAATT
GTCCTTTTAACAGCGATCGCGTATTTCGTCTCGCTCAGGCGCAATCACGAATGAATAACGGTTTGGTTGA
TGCGAGTGATTTTGATGACGAGCGTAATGGCTGGCCTGTTGAACAAGTCTGGAAAGAAATGCATAAACTT
TTGCCATTCTCACCGGATTCAGTCGTCACTCATGGTGATTTCTCACTTGATAACCTTATTTTTGACGAGG
GGAAATTAATAGGTTGTATTGATGTTGGACGAGTCGGAATCGCAGACCGATACCAGGATCTTGCCATCCT
ATGGAACTGCCTCGGTGAGTTTTCTCCTTCATTACAGAAACGGCTTTTTCAAAAATATGGTATTGATAAT
CCTGATATGAATAAATTGCAGTTTCATTTGATGCTCGATGAGTTTTTCTAATCAGAATTGGTTAATTGGT
TGTAACACTGGCAGAGCATTACGCTGACTTGACGGGACGGCGCAAGCTCATGACCAAAATCCCTTAACGT
GAGTTACGCGTCGTTCCACTGAGCGTCAGACCCCGTAGAAAAGATCAAAGGATCTTCTTGAGATCCTTTT
TTTCTGCGCGTAATCTGCTGCTTGCAAACAAAAAAACCACCGCTACCAGCGGTGGTTTGTTTGCCGGATC
AAGAGCTACCAACTCTTTTTCCGAAGGTAACTGGCTTCAGCAGAGCGCAGATACCAAATACTGTTCTTCT
AGTGTAGCCGTAGTTAGGCCACCACTTCAAGAACTCTGTAGCACCGCCTACATACCTCGCTCTGCTAATC
CTGTTACCAGTGGCTGCTGCCAGTGGCGATAAGTCGTGTCTTACCGGGTTGGACTCAAGACGATAGTTAC
CGGATAAGGCGCAGCGGTCGGGCTGAACGGGGGGTTCGTGCACACAGCCCAGCTTGGAGCGAACGACCTA
CACCGAACTGAGATACCTACAGCGTGAGCTATGAGAAAGCGCCACGCTTCCCGAAGGGAGAAAGGCGGAC
AGGTATCCGGTAAGCGGCAGGGTCGGAACAGGAGAGCGCACGAGGGAGCTTCCAGGGGGAAACGCCTGGT
ATCTTTATAGTCCTGTCGGGTTTCGCCACCTCTGACTTGAGCGTCGATTTTTGTGATGCTCGTCAGGGGG
GCGGAGCCTATGGAAAAACGCCAGCAACGCGGCCTTTTTACGGTTCCTGGCCTTTTGCTGGCCTTTTGCT
CACATGTT
Features (pLannotate 1.2.2; 10 found; start..end, strand, type, name):
    121..213     +  CDS            lacI (fragment): lac repressor; lacI; The lac repressor binds to the lac operator to inhibit transcription in E. coli. This inhibition can be relieved by adding lactose or isopropyl-β-D-thiogalactopyranoside (IPTG).
    268..295     -  terminator     rrnB T2 terminator: transcription terminator T2 from the E. coli rrnB gene
    427..470     +  terminator     rrnB T1 terminator: Escherichia coli rrnB; transcription terminator T1 from the E. coli rrnB gene
    517..553     -  CDS            lacZα (fragment): LacZα fragment of β-galactosidase; lacZ fragment
    569..668     +  protein_bind   attL1: mutant version of attL; recombination site for the Gateway® LR reaction LR Clonase™
    674..2050    +  CDS            KCNJ3 (fragment): KCNJ3_BOVIN - Also known as GIRK1. Experimental evidence at protein level: Swiss-Prot protein existence level 1. This potassium channel is controlled by G proteins. Inward rectifier potassium channels are characterized by a greater tendency to allow potassium to flow into the cell rather than out of it. Their voltage dependence is regulated by the concentration of extracellular potassium; as external potassium is raised, the voltage range of the channel opening shifts to more positive voltages. The inward rectification is mainly due to the blockage of outward current by internal magnesium. Thi
   2193..2292    -  protein_bind   attL2: mutant version of attL; recombination site for the Gateway® LR reaction LR Clonase™
   2310..2328    -  promoter       T7 promoter: promoter for bacteriophage T7 RNA polymerase
   2462..3271    +  CDS            KanR: aminoglycoside phosphotransferase; aph(3')-Ia; confers resistance to kanamycin in bacteria or G418 (Geneticin®) in eukaryotes
   3418..4006    +  rep_origin     ori: high-copy-number ColE1/pMB1/pBR322/pUC origin of replication
