[The description below was written by a language model from this plasmid's Addgene catalogue record and pLannotate feature annotations shown in this document.]
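Description:
pDONR221-kcnj19b is a Gateway middle entry clone built on the Invitrogen pDONR221 backbone, carrying the zebrafish (Danio rerio) gene kcnj19b, which encodes an inwardly rectifying potassium channel. The roughly 1.5 kb insert was amplified by RT-PCR from a pool of mixed zebrafish embryos at 1–3 days post-fertilisation and introduced by Gateway cloning, giving a plasmid of 4,068 bp. It is maintained in E. coli through a high-copy ColE1/pUC-type origin and selected with kanamycin via an aminoglycoside phosphotransferase (KanR) gene. rrnB T1 and T2 terminators lie upstream of the cloning site, where they insulate the insert from read-through transcription originating in the backbone. The short lacI and lacZα matches reported nearby are only fragments.

In the annotated sequence the coding region sits between attL1 and attL2, the recombination sites used in the LR Clonase reaction to move an insert into attR-containing destination vectors. The automated annotation labels the open reading frame as a fragment of KCNJ3 (GIRK1, a G protein-gated inward rectifier) by homology to the bovine protein, which fits the gene's recorded aliases. There is no promoter on the 5′ side of the insert, so the plasmid does not itself drive expression of the gene. A T7 promoter lies just beyond attL2 and points back towards the insert, so in vitro transcription with T7 RNA polymerase produces antisense RNA. The construct therefore serves two stated purposes: as a template for antisense riboprobes, such as those used to map gene expression in zebrafish embryos, and as an entry clone for assembling kcnj19b expression constructs through the Gateway system.
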