Addgene plasmid #173149: pDONR221-kcnj19b
Purpose: This gene was cloned into the gateway middle entry vector. It can be used for generating antisense riboprobe or gene expression using a gateway system.
Depositing lab: GuangJun Zhang. Depositing organization: Purdue University. Publication: Evolution of inwardly rectifying potassium channels and their gene expression in zebrafish embryos. Silic MR, Murata SH, Park SJ, Zhang G. Dev Dyn. 2021 Sep 23. doi: 10.1002/dvdy.425. PubMed 34558132.
Backbone
  Vector backbone: pDONR221
  Backbone manufacturer: Invitrogen
  Backbone size w/o insert (bp): 2550
  Total vector size (bp): 4068
  Vector type: PCR cloning vector
Growth in bacteria
  Bacterial resistance: Kanamycin, 50 μg/mL
  Growth temperature: 37°C
  Growth strain: DH5alpha
  Copy number: High Copy
Gene/Insert
  Gene/Insert name: kcnj19b (alt name: sidkey-100n10.2)
  Species: D. rerio (zebrafish)
  Insert size (bp): 1516
  GenBank ID: XM_001340292.7
  Entrez Gene: kcnj19b (a.k.a. kcnj1, kcnj19, kcnj3, si:dkey-100n10.2)
  Promoter: No promoter at 5 end; T7 promoter at 3 end.
  Cloning method: Gateway Cloning
  Sequencing primers: 5′ M13F; 3′ M13R
Terms and licenses: Academic/Nonprofit Terms; Industry Terms: Not Available to Industry
Depositor comments: This gene was cloned from a pool of mixed zebrafish embryos (1-3dpf) using RT-PCR.
How to cite: pDONR221-kcnj19b was a gift from GuangJun Zhang (Addgene plasmid # 173149 ; http://n2t.net/addgene:173149 ; RRID:Addgene_173149)
